>Addgene plasmid #175367 | pDN515 | addgene full sequence | sequence record 350279 | Addgene NGS Result
TATCATGACATTAACCTATAAAAATAGGCGTATCACGAGGCCCTTTCGTCTCGCGCGTTTCGGTGATGAC
GGTGAAAACCTCTGACACATGCAGCTCCCGGAGACGGTCACAGCTTGTCTGTAAGCGGATGCCGGGAGCA
GACAAGCCCGTCAGGGCGCGTCAGCGGGTGTTGGCGGGTGTCGGGGCTGGCTTAACTATGCGGCATCAGA
GCAGATTGTACTGAGAGTGCACCATATCGACTACGTCGTTAAGGCCGTTTCTGACAGAGTAAAATTCTTG
AGGGAACTTTCACCATTATGGGAAATGGTTCAAGAAGGTATTGACTTAAACTCCATCAAATGGTCAGGTC
ATTGAGTGTTTTTTATTTGTTGTATTTTTTTTTTTTTAGAGAAAATCCTCCAATATATAAATTAGGAATC
ATAGTTTCATGATTTTCTGTTACACCTAACTTTTTGTGTGGTGCCCTCCTCCTTGTCAATATTAATGTTA
AAGTGCAATTCTTTTTCCTTATCACGTTGAGCCATTAGTATCAATTTGCTTACCTGTATTCCTTTACATC
CTCCTTTTTCTCCTTCTTGATAAATGTATGTAGATTGCGTATATAGTTTCGTCTACCCTATGAACATATT
CCATTTTGTAATTTCGTGTCGTTTCTATTATGAATTTCATTTATAAAGTTTATGTACAAATATCATAAAA
AAAGAGAATCTTTTTAAGCAAGGATTTTCTTAACTTCTTCGGCGACAGCATCACCGACTTCGGTGGTACT
GTTGGAACCACCTAAATCACCAGTTCTGATACCTGCATCCAAAACCTTTTTAACTGCATCTTCAATGGCC
TTACCTTCTTCAGGCAAGTTCAATGACAATTTCAACATCATTGCAGCAGACAAGATAGTGGCGATAGGGT
TGACCTTATTCTTTGGCAAATCTGGAGCAGAACCGTGGCATGGTTCGTACAAACCAAATGCGGTGTTCTT
GTCTGGCAAAGAGGCCAAGGACGCAGATGGCAACAAACCCAAGGAACCTGGGATAACGGAGGCTTCATCG
GAGATGATATCACCAAACATGTTGCTGGTGATTATAATACCATTTAGGTGGGTTGGGTTCTTAACTAGGA
TCATGGCGGCAGAATCAATCAATTGATGTTGAACCTTCAATGTAGGGAATTCGTTCTTGATGGTTTCCTC
CACAGTTTTTCTCCATAATCTTGAAGAGGCCAAAACATTAGCTTTATCCAAGGACCAAATAGGCAATGGT
GGCTCATGTTGTAGGGCCATGAAAGCGGCCATTCTTGTGATTCTTTGCACTTCTGGAACGGTGTATTGTT
CACTATCCCAAGCGACACCATCACCATCGTCTTCCTTTCTCTTACCAAAGTAAATACCTCCCACTAATTC
TCTGACAACAACGAAGTCAGTACCTTTAGCAAATTGTGGCTTGATTGGAGATAAGTCTAAAAGAGAGTCG
GATGCAAAGTTACATGGTCTTAAGTTGGCGTACAATTGAAGTTCTTTACGGATTTTTAGTAAACCTTGTT
CAGGTCTAACACTACCGGTACCCCATTTAGGACCACCCACAGCACCTAACAAAACGGCATCAGCCTTCTT
GGAGGCTTCCAGCGCCTCATCTGGAAGTGGAACACCTGTAGCATCGATAGCAGCACCACCAATTAAATGA
TTTTCGAAATCGAACTTGACATTGGAACGAACATCAGAAATAGCTTTAAGAACCTTAATGGCTTCGGCTG
TGATTTCTTGACCAACGTGGTCACCTGGCAAAACGACGATCTTCTTAGGGGCAGACATTAGAATGGTATA
TCCTTGAAATATATATATATATATTGCTGAAATGTAAAAGGTAAGAAAAGTTAGAAAGTAAGACGATTGC
TAACCACCTATTGGAAAAAACAATAGGTCCTTAAATAATATTGTCAACTTCAAGTATTGTGATGCAAGCA
TTTAGTCATGAACGCTTCTCTATTCTATATGAAAAGCCGGTTCCGGCGCTCTCACCTTTCCTTTTTCTCC
CAATTTTTCAGTTGAAAAAGGTATATGCGTCAGGCGACCTCTGAAATTAACAAAAAATTTCCAGTCATCG
AATTTGATTCTGTGCGATAGCGCCCCTGTGTGTTCTCGTTATGTTGAGGAAAAAAATAATGGTTGCTAAG
AGATTCGAACTCTTGCATCTTACGATACCTGAGTATTCCCACAGTTAACTGCGGTCAAGATATTTCTTGA
ATCAGGCGCCTTAGACCGCTCGGCCAAACAACCAATTACTTGTTGAGAAATAGAGTATAATTATCCTATA
AATATAACGTTTTTGAACACACATGAACAAGGAAGTACAGGACAATTGATTTTGAAGAGAATGTGGATTT
TGATGTAATTGTTGGGATTCCATTTTTAATAAGGCAATAATATTAGGTATGTAGATATACTAGAAGTTCT
CCTCGACCGGTCGATATGCGGTGTGAAATACCGCACAGATGCGTAAGGAGAAAATACCGCATCAGGAAAT
TGTAAGCGTTAATATTTTGTTAAAATTCGCGTTAAATTTTTGTTAAATCAGCTCATTTTTTAACCAATAG
GCCGAAATCGGCAAAATCCCTTATAAATCAAAAGAATAGACCGAGATAGGGT
[37 nt withheld, positions 2643-2679]
AAAGAACGTGGACTCCAACGTCAAAGG
[49 nt withheld, positions 2707-2755]
T
[91 nt withheld, positions 2757-2847]
G
[124 nt withheld, positions 2849-2972]
CCATTCGCCATTCAGGCTGCGCAACTGTTGGGAAGGGCGATCGGTGCGGGCCTCTTCGCTATTACGCCAG
CTGGCGAAAGGGGGATGTGCTGCAAGGCGATTAAGTTGGGTAACGCCAGGGTTTTCCCAGTCACGACGTT
GTAAAACGACGGCCAGTGAGCGCGCGTAATACGACTCACTATAGGGCGAATTGGGTACCGGGCCCCCCCT
CGAGGTCGACGGTATCGATAAGCTTGATATCGAATTCCTGCAGCCCGGGGGATCCACTAGTTCTAGAGCG
GCCGCCACCGCGGTGGAGCTCCAGCTTTTGTTCCCTTTAGTGAGGGTTAATTGCGCGCTTGGCGTAATCA
TGGTCATAGCTGTTTCCTGTGTGAAATTGTTATCCGCTCACAATTCCACACAACATACGAGCCGGAAGCA
TAAAGTGTAAAGCCTGGGGTGCCTAATGAGTGAGCTAACTCACATTAATTGCGTTGCGCTCACTGCCCGC
TTTCCAGTCGGGAAACCTGTCGTGCCAGCTGCATTAATGAATCGGCCAACGCGCGGGGAGAGGCGGTTTG
CGTATTGGGCGCTCTTCCGCTTCCTCGCTCACTGACTCGCTGCGCTCGGTCGTTCGGCTGCGGCGAGCGG
TATCAGCTCACTCAAAGGCGGTAATACGGTTATCCACAGAATCAGGGGATAACGCAGGAAAGAACATGTG
AGCAAAAGGCCAGCAAAAGGCCAGGAACCGTAAAAAGGCCGCGTTGCTGGCGTTTTTCCATAGGCTCCGC
CCCCCTGACGAGCATCACAAAAATCGACGCTCAAGTCAGAGGTGGCGAAACCCGACAGGACTATAAAGAT
ACCAGGCGTTTCCCCCTGGAAGCTCCCTCGTGCGCTCTCCTGTTCCGACCCTGCCGCTTACCGGATACCT
GTCCGCCTTTCTCCCTTCGGGAAGCGTGGCGCTTTCTCATAGCTCACGCTGTAGGTATCTCAGTTCGGTG
TAGGTCGTTCGCTCCAAGCTGGGCTGTGTGCACGAACCCCCCGTTCAGCCCGACCGCTGCGCCTTATCCG
GTAACTATCGTCTTGAGTCCAACCCGGTAAGACACGACTTATCGCCACTGGCAGCAGCCACTGGTAACAG
GATTAGCAGAGCGAGGTATGTAGGCGGTGCTACAGAGTTCTTGAAGTGGTGGCCTAACTACGGCTACACT
AGAAGAACAGTATTTGGTATCTGCGCTCTGCTGAAGCCAGTTACCTTCGGAAAAAGAGTTGGTAGCTCTT
GATCCGGCAAACAAACCACCGCTGGTAGCGGTGGTTTTTTTGTTTGCAAGCAGCAGATTACGCGCAGAAA
AAAAGGATCTCAAGAAGATCCTTTGATCTTTTCTACGGGGTCTGACGCTCAGTGGAACGAAAACTCACGT
TAAGGGATTTTGGTCATGAGATTATCAAAAAGGATCTTCACCTAGATCCTTTTAAATTAAAAATGAAGTT
TTAAATCAATCTAAAGTATATATGAGTAAACTTGGTCTGACAGTTACCAATGCTTAATCAGTGAGGCACC
TATCTCAGCGATCTGTCTATTTCGTTCATCCATAGTTGCCTGACTCCCCGTCGTGTAGATAACTACGATA
CGGGAGGGCTTACCATCTGGCCCCAGTGCTGCAATGATACCGCGAGACCCACGCTCACCGGCTCCAGATT
TATCAGCAATAAACCAGCCAGCCGGAAGGGCCGAGCGCAGAAGTGGTCCTGCAACTTTATCCGCCTCCAT
CCAGTCTATTAATTGTTGCCGGGAAGCTAGAGTAAGTAGTTCGCCAGTTAATAGTTTGCGCAACGTTGTT
GCCATTGCTACAGGCATCGTGGTGTCACGCTCGTCGTTTGGTATGGCTTCATTCAGCTCCGGTTCCCAAC
GATCAAGGCGAGTTACATGATCCCCCATGTTGTGCAAAAAAGCGGTTAGCTCCTTCGGTCCTCCGATCGT
TGTCAGAAGTAAGTTGGCCGCAGTGTTATCACTCATGGTTATGGCAGCACTGCATAATTCTCTTACTGTC
ATGCCATCCGTAAGATGCTTTTCTGTGACTGGTGAGTACTCAACCAAGTCATTCTGAGAATAGTGTATGC
GGCGACCGAGTTGCTCTTGCCCGGCGTCAATACGGGATAATACCGCGCCACATAGCAGAACTTTAAAAGT
GCTCATCATTGGAAAACGTTCTTCGGGGCGAAAACTCTCAAGGATCTTACCGCTGTTGAGATCCAGTTCG
ATGTAACCCACTCGTGCACCCAACTGATCTTCAGCATCTTTTACTTTCACCAGCGTTTCTGGGTGAGCAA
AAACAGGAAGGCAAAATGCCGCAAAAAAGGGAATAAGGGCGACACGGAAATGTTGAATACTCATACTCTT
CCTTTTTCAATATTATTGAAGCATTTATCAGGGTTATTGTCTCATGAGCGGATACATATTTGAATGTATT
TAGAAAAATAAACAAATAGGGGTTCCGCGCACATTTCCCCGAAAAGTGCCACCTGACGTCCTAGGCATGC
GGTCCTTTTCATCACGTGCTATAAAAATAATTATAATTTAAATTTTTTAATATAAATATATAAATTAAAA
ATAGAAAGTAAAAAAAGAAATTAAAGAAAAAATAGTTTTTGTTTTCCGAAGATGTAAAAGACTCTAGGGG
GATCGCCAACAAATACTACCTTTTATCTTGCTCTTCCTGCTCTCAGGTATTAATGCCGAATTGTTTCATC
TTGTCTGTGTAGAAGACCACACACGAAAATCCTGTGATTTTACATTTTACTTATCGTTAATCGAATGTAT
ATCTATTTAATCTGCTTTTCTTGTCTAATAAATATATATGTAAAGTACGCTTTTTGTTGAAATTTTTTAA
ACCTTTGTTTATTTTTTTTTCTTCATTCCGTAACTCTTCTACCTTCTTTATTTACTTTCTAAAATCCAAA
TACAAAACATAAAAATAAATAAACACAGAGTAAATTCCCAAATTATTCCATCATTAAAAGATACGAGGCG
CGTGTAAGTTACAGGCAAGCGATCCGTCTAAGAAACCATTATTATCGCATGCCTAGGACGTCTAAGAAAC
CATTAT
Features (pLannotate 1.2.2; 20 found; start..end, strand, type, name):
     50..85      +  CDS            rop (fragment): Rop protein, which maintains plasmids at low copy number; rop
    187..237     +  misc_feature   bom (fragment): basis of mobility region from pBR322
    236..352     +  CDS            NFS1 (fragment): NFS1_YEAST - Also known as SPL1 From Saccharomyces cerevisiae (strain ATCC 204508 / S288c) (Baker's yeast).
    714..1808    -  CDS            LEU2: 3-isopropylmalate dehydrogenase, required for leucine biosynthesis; S. cerevisiae LEU2; yeast auxotrophic marker
   1809..2216    -  promoter       LEU2 promoter: S. cerevisiae LEU2
   2356..2433    -  CDS            YO192_YEAST (fragment): Experimental evidence at protein level: Swiss-Prot protein existence level 1. From Saccharomyces cerevisiae (strain ATCC 204508 / S288c) (Baker's yeast).
   2464..2516    +  misc_feature   bom (fragment): basis of mobility region from pBR322
   2544..2972    -  rep_origin     f1 ori (sequence partly withheld): f1 bacteriophage origin of replication; arrow indicates direction of (+) strand synthesis
   2976..3131    -  CDS            lacZα (fragment): LacZα fragment of β-galactosidase; lacZ fragment
   3139..3157    +  promoter       T7 promoter: promoter for bacteriophage T7 RNA polymerase
   3166..3273    -  misc_feature   MCS: pBluescript multiple cloning site
   3286..3304    -  promoter       T3 promoter: promoter for bacteriophage T3 RNA polymerase
   3349..3365    -  protein_bind   lac operator: The lac repressor binds to the lac operator to inhibit transcription in E. coli. This inhibition can be relieved by adding lactose or isopropyl-β-D-thiogalactopyranoside (IPTG). lac repressor encoded by lacI
   3373..3403    -  promoter       lac promoter: promoter for the E. coli lac operon
   3418..3439    -  protein_bind   CAP binding site: CAP binding activates transcription in the presence of cAMP. E. coli catabolite activator protein
   3452..3544    -  CDS            lacI (fragment): lac repressor; lacI; The lac repressor binds to the lac operator to inhibit transcription in E. coli. This inhibition can be relieved by adding lactose or isopropyl-β-D-thiogalactopyranoside (IPTG).
   3727..4315    -  rep_origin     ori: high-copy-number ColE1/pMB1/pBR322/pUC origin of replication
   4486..5346    -  CDS            AmpR: β-lactamase; bla; confers resistance to ampicillin, carbenicillin, and related antibiotics
   5347..5451    -  promoter       AmpR promoter: bla
   5503..6006    +  misc_feature   CEN/ARS: S. cerevisiae CEN6 centromere fused to an autonomously replicating sequence
