[The description below was written by a language model from this plasmid's Addgene catalogue record and pLannotate feature annotations shown in this document.]
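Description:
pDN515 is an empty-backbone yeast–E. coli shuttle plasmid of about 6.06 kb, built by modifying the integrating vector pRS405. The modification inserted the CEN6/ARSH4 locus, which provides autonomous replication and centromere-based partitioning in Saccharomyces cerevisiae, so the plasmid is maintained as a stable low-copy episome. This CEN/ARS element is flanked by added AatII, AvrII and SphI restriction sites. Selection in yeast relies on the LEU2 gene under its own promoter, complementing leucine auxotrophy. In E. coli the plasmid is propagated through a ColE1/pUC-type origin and selected with ampicillin via the β-lactamase gene. An f1 phage origin is also present and permits single-stranded DNA production. The catalogue's "low copy" designation matches the behaviour in yeast, whereas the annotated bacterial origin is of the high-copy type.

There is no insert. The cloning region is the pBluescript-style multiple cloning site inherited from the pRS series. It is flanked by T7 and T3 promoters and sits within a lacZα fragment downstream of the lac promoter, operator and CAP site, an arrangement normally used for blue/white screening of inserts. No yeast promoter or terminator is annotated around the cloning site, so any expression signals must come with the cloned fragment. Small annotated fragments (rop, bom, lacI, NFS1 and another yeast ORF) appear to be remnants of backbone and LEU2-flanking sequence rather than functional parts.

The plasmid belongs to a vector set designed for conversion between low-copy, high-copy and integrating forms, and the associated publication describes Cre recombinase-mediated conversion. No lox sites appear in the feature table, however, and the record does not state how this particular member takes part in that scheme.
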