Addgene plasmid #175367: pDN515
Purpose: (Empty Backbone) Yeast shuttle plasmid that allows conversion between low copy, high copy, and integrating vectors. Low copy, LEU2-selected.
Depositing lab: Daniel Nickerson. Depositing organization: California State University, San Bernardino. Publication: Rapid conversion of replicating and integrating Saccharomyces cerevisiae plasmid vectors via Cre recombinase. Nickerson DP, Quinn MA, Milnes JM. G3 (Bethesda). 2021 Dec 8;11(12). pii: 6380430. doi: 10.1093/g3journal/jkab336. PubMed 34599813.
Backbone
  Vector backbone: pDN515
  Backbone size (bp): 6059
  Vector type: Yeast Expression
  Selectable markers: LEU2
Growth in bacteria
  Bacterial resistance: Ampicillin, 100 μg/mL
  Growth temperature: 37°C
  Growth strain: DH5alpha
  Copy number: Low Copy
Terms and licenses: Academic/Nonprofit Terms; Industry Terms: Not Available to Industry
Depositor comments: This plasmid was generated by modification of plasmid pRS405 (Sikorski & Hieter, 1989, Genetics 122:19-27) by insertion of CEN6/ARSH4 low copy S. cerevisiae replication and partitioning locus with flanking restriction enzyme cut sites (AatII, AvrII, and SphI). bioRxiv pre-print 367219: Rapid conversion of replicating and integrating Saccharomyces cerevisiae plasmid vectors via Cre recombinase https://doi.org/10.1101/2020.11.03.367219
How to cite: pDN515 was a gift from Daniel Nickerson (Addgene plasmid # 175367 ; http://n2t.net/addgene:175367 ; RRID:Addgene_175367)
